Addgene plasmid #132184: pDONR221_SLC6A5
Purpose: Gateway entry clone with codon-optimized ORF sequence for subcloning into custom expression vectors
Depositing lab: RESOLUTE Consortium & Giulio Superti-Furga. Depositing organization: CeMM Research Center for Molecular Medicine. Publication: The RESOLUTE consortium: unlocking SLC transporters for drug discovery. Superti-Furga G, Lackner D, Wiedmer T, Ingles-Prieto A, Barbosa B, Girardi E, Goldmann U, Gurtl B, Klavins K, Klimek C, Lindinger S, Lineiro-Retes E, Muller AC, Onstein S, Redinger G, Reil D, Sedlyarov V, Wolf G, Crawford M, Everley R, ... Steppan CM. Nat Rev Drug Discov. 2020 Jul;19(7):429-430. doi: 10.1038/d41573-020-00056-6. PubMed 32265506.
Backbone
  Vector backbone: pDONR221
  Backbone manufacturer: Thermo Fisher Scientific
  Backbone size w/o insert (bp): 2550
  Vector type: Mammalian Expression
Growth in bacteria
  Bacterial resistance: Kanamycin, 50 μg/mL
  Growth temperature: 37°C
  Growth strain: Stbl3
  Copy number: High Copy
Gene/Insert
  Gene/Insert name: SLC6A5 (alt name: GLYT2, NET1)
  Species: H. sapiens (human)
  Insert size (bp): 2391
  Entrez Gene: SLC6A5 (a.k.a. GLYT-2, GLYT2, HKPX3, NET1)
  Cloning method: Gateway Cloning
  Sequencing primers: 5′ M13-fwd; 3′ M13-rev
Terms and licenses: Academic/Nonprofit Terms; Industry Terms
Depositor comments: For more information on the full Resolute plasmid collection, please see www.addgene.org/depositor-collections/re-solute/. Please provide your feedback on this plasmid to the RESOLUTE consortium by filling out their RESOLUTE repository feedback form: https://forms.office.com/Pages/ResponsePage.aspx?id=0e05yklzmkS7rjFGQL4N7z4feCLQvEJAmVcOCM_u885UN1JJRko0Ukg4TVQwNTZLOUxPQVJWT1NHUCQlQCN0PWcu
How to cite: pDONR221_SLC6A5 was a gift from RESOLUTE Consortium & Giulio Superti-Furga (Addgene plasmid # 132184 ; http://n2t.net/addgene:132184 ; RRID:Addgene_132184)
