[The description below was written by a language model from this plasmid's Addgene catalogue record and pLannotate feature annotations shown in this document.]
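Description:
pDONR221_SLC6A5 is a Gateway entry clone built on the pDONR221 backbone, carrying a codon-optimized open reading frame for human SLC6A5 (also known as GLYT2 or NET1). The catalogue lists the vector type as mammalian expression, but the annotated plasmid contains no eukaryotic promoter or polyadenylation signal. It serves as a shuttle for the ORF rather than as an expression construct in its own right. It is propagated in E. coli from a high-copy ColE1/pUC-type origin and selected with kanamycin through an aminoglycoside phosphotransferase (KanR) gene. The full sequenced record is about 4.9 kb, consistent with a roughly 2.55 kb backbone plus a 2.39 kb insert.

The SLC6A5 coding sequence lies between attL1 and attL2, the recombination sites used in the Gateway LR reaction, so the ORF can be transferred directionally into any attR-containing destination vector that supplies the desired promoter, tags or delivery system. Upstream of attL1 are the rrnB T1 and T2 transcription terminators, which shield the insert from read-through transcription in bacteria. A T7 promoter lies just beyond attL2, pointing back toward the insert. Short lacI and lacZα fragments are backbone remnants with no functional role. M13 forward and reverse primer sites flank the cassette for sequence verification.

SLC6A5 encodes a sodium- and chloride-dependent glycine transporter that takes glycine back up into presynaptic terminals and is thought to end signalling at glycinergic synapses. The clone belongs to a consortium-generated collection of solute carrier ORFs intended for subcloning into custom expression vectors for transporter research and drug discovery.
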