Features (pLannotate 1.2.2; 10 found; start..end, strand, type, name):
    121..213     +  CDS            lacI (fragment): lac repressor; lacI; The lac repressor binds to the lac operator to inhibit transcription in E. coli. This inhibition can be relieved by adding lactose or isopropyl-β-D-thiogalactopyranoside (IPTG).
    268..295     -  terminator     rrnB T2 terminator: transcription terminator T2 from the E. coli rrnB gene
    427..470     +  terminator     rrnB T1 terminator: Escherichia coli rrnB; transcription terminator T1 from the E. coli rrnB gene
    517..553     -  CDS            lacZα (fragment): LacZα fragment of β-galactosidase; lacZ fragment
    569..668     +  protein_bind   attL1: mutant version of attL; recombination site for the Gateway® LR reaction LR Clonase™
    674..3064    +  CDS            SLC6A5: SC6A5_HUMAN - Also known as GLYT2, NET1. Experimental evidence at protein level: Swiss-Prot protein existence level 1. Sodium- and chloride-dependent glycine transporter (PubMed:9845349, PubMed:10381548, PubMed:10606742, PubMed:31370103). Terminates the action of glycine by its high affinity sodium-dependent reuptake into presynaptic terminals (PubMed:9845349). May be responsible for the termination of neurotransmission at strychnine- sensitive glycinergic synapses (PubMed:9845349). From Homo sapiens (Human).
   3066..3165    -  protein_bind   attL2: mutant version of attL; recombination site for the Gateway® LR reaction LR Clonase™
   3183..3201    -  promoter       T7 promoter: promoter for bacteriophage T7 RNA polymerase
   3335..4144    +  CDS            KanR: aminoglycoside phosphotransferase; aph(3')-Ia; confers resistance to kanamycin in bacteria or G418 (Geneticin®) in eukaryotes
   4291..4879    +  rep_origin     ori: high-copy-number ColE1/pMB1/pBR322/pUC origin of replication
>Addgene plasmid #132184 | pDONR221_SLC6A5 | addgene full sequence | sequence record 261102 | Addgene NGS Result
CTTTCCTGCGTTATCCCCTGATTCTGTGGATAACCGTATTACCGCCTTTGAGTGAGCTGATACCGCTCGC
CGCAGCCGAACGACCGAGCGCAGCGAGTCAGTGAGCGAGGAAGCGGAAGAGCGCCCAATACGCAAACCGC
CTCTCCCCGCGCGTTGGCCGATTCATTAATGCAGCTGGCACGACAGGTTTCCCGACTGGAAAGCGGGCAG
TGAGCGCAACGCAATTAATACGCGTACCGCTAGCCAGGAAGAGTTTGTAGAAACGCAAAAAGGCCATCCG
TCAGGATGGCCTTCTGCTTAGTTTGATGCCTGGCAGTTTATGGCGGGCGTCCTGCCCGCCACCCTCCGGG
CCGTTGCTTCACAACGTTCAAATCCGCTCCCGGCGGATTTGTCCTACTCAGGAGAGCGTTCACCGACAAA
CAACAGATAAAACGAAAGGCCCAGTCTTCCGACTGAGCCTTTCGTTTTATTTGATGCCTGGCAGTTCCCT
ACTCTCGCGTTAACGCTAGCATGGATGTTTTCCCAGTCACGACGTTGTAAAACGACGGCCAGTCTTAAGC
TCGGGCCCCAAATAATGATTTTATTTTGACTGATAGTGACCTGTTCGTTGCAACACATTGATGAGCAATG
CTTTTTTATAATGCCAACTTTGTACAAAAAAGCAGGCTCCACCATGGACTGCTCCGCCCCCAAGGAGATG
AACAAGCTGCCAGCCAATTCTCCAGAGGCAGCAGCAGCACAGGGACACCCAGATGGACCTTGTGCACCAC
GGACCTCTCCAGAGCAGGAGCTGCCTGCAGCAGCAGCACCACCTCCACCACGGGTGCCTAGATCCGCCTC
TACAGGCGCCCAGACCTTCCAGAGCGCCGACGCAAGGGCATGCGAGGCCGAGAGACCAGGCGTGGGCAGC
TGTAAGCTGAGCTCCCCAAGAGCACAGGCAGCATCCGCCGCCCTGAGGGATCTGCGCGAGGCCCAGGGCG
CCCAGGCCTCCCCTCCACCCGGCTCTAGCGGACCAGGAAACGCACTGCACTGCAAGATCCCATTTCTGAG
GGGACCAGAGGGCGACGCAAACGTGAGCGTGGGCAAGGGCACACTGGAGCGCAACAATACCCCTGTGGTG
GGCTGGGTGAACATGAGCCAGTCCACCGTGGTGCTGGCCACAGATGGCATCACCTCTGTGCTGCCAGGAA
GCGTGGCAACCGTGGCAACACAGGAGGACGAGCAGGGCGATGAGAACAAGGCCCGGGGCAATTGGTCCTC
TAAGCTGGACTTCATCCTGTCCATGGTGGGATACGCAGTGGGACTGGGAAACGTGTGGAGATTCCCATAT
CTGGCCTTTCAGAATGGCGGCGGCGCCTTCCTGATCCCTTACCTGATGATGCTGGCCCTGGCAGGACTGC
CAATCTTCTTTCTGGAGGTGAGCCTGGGACAGTTTGCATCCCAGGGACCCGTGAGCGTGTGGAAGGCAAT
CCCTGCCCTGCAGGGATGCGGAATCGCAATGCTGATCATCTCCGTGCTGATCGCCATCTACTATAACGTG
ATCATCTGTTACACCCTGTTCTATCTGTTTGCCTCTTTCGTGAGCGTGCTGCCCTGGGGCAGCTGCAACA
ATCCTTGGAATACACCAGAGTGTAAGGATAAGACCAAGCTGCTGCTGGACAGCTGCGTGATCTCCGATCA
CCCAAAGATCCAGATCAAGAACTCCACATTCTGTATGACCGCCTACCCCAACGTGACAATGGTGAATTTC
ACCTCTCAGGCCAACAAGACCTTCGTGAGCGGCAGCGAGGAGTACTTTAAGTATTTCGTGCTGAAGATCA
GCGCCGGCATCGAGTACCCTGGAGAGATCAGGTGGCCACTGGCCCTGTGCCTGTTCCTGGCCTGGGTCAT
CGTGTACGCCTCTCTGGCCAAGGGCATCAAGACCAGCGGCAAGGTGGTGTACTTCACCGCCACATTTCCC
TATGTGGTGCTGGTCATCCTGCTGATCAGAGGAGTGACACTGCCTGGAGCAGGAGCAGGAATCTGGTACT
TTATCACCCCAAAGTGGGAGAAGCTGACCGACGCCACAGTGTGGAAGGATGCCGCCACACAGATCTTCTT
TTCCCTGTCTGCCGCATGGGGAGGACTGATCACCCTGAGCTCCTACAACAAGTTCCACAACAATTGCTAT
AGGGACACACTGATCGTGACCTGTACAAATTCCGCCACCTCTATCTTTGCCGGCTTCGTGATCTTTTCCG
TGATCGGCTTTATGGCCAACGAGAGGAAGGTGAACATCGAGAATGTGGCCGATCAGGGCCCAGGCATCGC
CTTCGTGGTGTATCCTGAGGCCCTGACCAGGCTGCCACTGAGCCCTTTTTGGGCCATCATCTTCTTTCTG
ATGCTGCTGACACTGGGCCTGGACACCATGTTCGCCACCATCGAGACAATCGTGACCAGCATCTCCGATG
AGTTCCCTAAGTACCTGCGGACACACAAGCCAGTGTTTACCCTGGGCTGCTGTATCTGCTTCTTTATCAT
GGGCTTCCCTATGATCACACAGGGCGGCATCTATATGTTTCAGCTGGTGGACACCTACGCCGCCTCTTAT
GCCCTGGTCATCATCGCCATCTTCGAGCTGGTGGGCATCAGCTACGTGTATGGCCTGCAGAGGTTTTGTG
AGGATATCGAGATGATGATCGGCTTCCAGCCCAACATCTTTTGGAAGGTGTGCTGGGCCTTCGTGACCCC
TACAATCCTGACCTTCATCCTGTGCTTCAGCTTTTACCAGTGGGAGCCCATGACCTATGGCAGCTACCGC
TATCCTAATTGGTCCATGGTGCTGGGCTGGCTGATGCTGGCCTGCAGCGTGATCTGGATCCCCATCATGT
TCGTGATCAAGATGCACCTGGCCCCTGGCAGGTTTATCGAGCGCCTGAAGCTGGTGTGCTCCCCTCAGCC
AGACTGGGGACCCTTCCTGGCACAGCACAGGGGAGAGAGATACAAGAATATGATCGACCCACTGGGCACA
TCTAGCCTGGGCCTGAAGCTGCCCGTGAAGGATCTGGAGCTGGGCACCCAGTGCGACCCAGCTTTCTTGT
ACAAAGTTGGCATTATAAGAAAGCATTGCTTATCAATTTGTTGCAACGAACAGGTCACTATCAGTCAAAA
TAAAATCATTATTTGCCATCCAGCTGATATCCCCTATAGTGAGTCGTATTACATGGTCATAGCTGTTTCC
TGGCAGCTCTGGCCCGTGTCTCAAAATCTCTGATGTTACATTGCACAAGATAAAAATATATCATCATGAA
CAATAAAACTGTCTGCTTACATAAACAGTAATACAAGGGGTGTTATGAGCCATATTCAACGGGAAACGTC
GAGGCCGCGATTAAATTCCAACATGGATGCTGATTTATATGGGTATAAATGGGCTCGCGATAATGTCGGG
CAATCAGGTGCGACAATCTATCGCTTGTATGGGAAGCCCGATGCGCCAGAGTTGTTTCTGAAACATGGCA
AAGGTAGCGTTGCCAATGATGTTACAGATGAGATGGTCAGACTAAACTGGCTGACGGAATTTATGCCTCT
TCCGACCATCAAGCATTTTATCCGTACTCCTGATGATGCATGGTTACTCACCACTGCGATCCCCGGAAAA
ACAGCATTCCAGGTATTAGAAGAATATCCTGATTCAGGTGAAAATATTGTTGATGCGCTGGCAGTGTTCC
TGCGCCGGTTGCATTCGATTCCTGTTTGTAATTGTCCTTTTAACAGCGATCGCGTATTTCGTCTCGCTCA
GGCGCAATCACGAATGAATAACGGTTTGGTTGATGCGAGTGATTTTGATGACGAGCGTAATGGCTGGCCT
GTTGAACAAGTCTGGAAAGAAATGCATAAACTTTTGCCATTCTCACCGGATTCAGTCGTCACTCATGGTG
ATTTCTCACTTGATAACCTTATTTTTGACGAGGGGAAATTAATAGGTTGTATTGATGTTGGACGAGTCGG
AATCGCAGACCGATACCAGGATCTTGCCATCCTATGGAACTGCCTCGGTGAGTTTTCTCCTTCATTACAG
AAACGGCTTTTTCAAAAATATGGTATTGATAATCCTGATATGAATAAATTGCAGTTTCATTTGATGCTCG
ATGAGTTTTTCTAATCAGAATTGGTTAATTGGTTGTAACACTGGCAGAGCATTACGCTGACTTGACGGGA
CGGCGCAAGCTCATGACCAAAATCCCTTAACGTGAGTTACGCGTCGTTCCACTGAGCGTCAGACCCCGTA
GAAAAGATCAAAGGATCTTCTTGAGATCCTTTTTTTCTGCGCGTAATCTGCTGCTTGCAAACAAAAAAAC
CACCGCTACCAGCGGTGGTTTGTTTGCCGGATCAAGAGCTACCAACTCTTTTTCCGAAGGTAACTGGCTT
CAGCAGAGCGCAGATACCAAATACTGTTCTTCTAGTGTAGCCGTAGTTAGGCCACCACTTCAAGAACTCT
GTAGCACCGCCTACATACCTCGCTCTGCTAATCCTGTTACCAGTGGCTGCTGCCAGTGGCGATAAGTCGT
GTCTTACCGGGTTGGACTCAAGACGATAGTTACCGGATAAGGCGCAGCGGTCGGGCTGAACGGGGGGTTC
GTGCACACAGCCCAGCTTGGAGCGAACGACCTACACCGAACTGAGATACCTACAGCGTGAGCTATGAGAA
AGCGCCACGCTTCCCGAAGGGAGAAAGGCGGACAGGTATCCGGTAAGCGGCAGGGTCGGAACAGGAGAGC
GCACGAGGGAGCTTCCAGGGGGAAACGCCTGGTATCTTTATAGTCCTGTCGGGTTTCGCCACCTCTGACT
TGAGCGTCGATTTTTGTGATGCTCGTCAGGGGGGCGGAGCCTATGGAAAAACGCCAGCAACGCGGCCTTT
TTACGGTTCCTGGCCTTTTGCTGGCCTTTTGCTCACATGTT
