>Addgene plasmid #132184 | pDONR221_SLC6A5 | depositor partial sequence | sequence record 253768 | Codon-optimized ORF of SLC6A5
ATGGACTGCTCCGCCCCCAAGGAGATGAACAAGCTGCCAGCCAATTCTCCAGAGGCAGCAGCAGCACAGG
GACACCCAGATGGACCTTGTGCACCACGGACCTCTCCAGAGCAGGAGCTGCCTGCAGCAGCAGCACCACC
TCCACCACGGGTGCCTAGATCCGCCTCTACAGGCGCCCAGACCTTCCAGAGCGCCGACGCAAGGGCATGC
GAGGCCGAGAGACCAGGCGTGGGCAGCTGTAAGCTGAGCTCCCCAAGAGCACAGGCAGCATCCGCCGCCC
TGAGGGATCTGCGCGAGGCCCAGGGCGCCCAGGCCTCCCCTCCACCCGGCTCTAGCGGACCAGGAAACGC
ACTGCACTGCAAGATCCCATTTCTGAGGGGACCAGAGGGCGACGCAAACGTGAGCGTGGGCAAGGGCACA
CTGGAGCGCAACAATACCCCTGTGGTGGGCTGGGTGAACATGAGCCAGTCCACCGTGGTGCTGGCCACAG
ATGGCATCACCTCTGTGCTGCCAGGAAGCGTGGCAACCGTGGCAACACAGGAGGACGAGCAGGGCGATGA
GAACAAGGCCCGGGGCAATTGGTCCTCTAAGCTGGACTTCATCCTGTCCATGGTGGGATACGCAGTGGGA
CTGGGAAACGTGTGGAGATTCCCATATCTGGCCTTTCAGAATGGCGGCGGCGCCTTCCTGATCCCTTACC
TGATGATGCTGGCCCTGGCAGGACTGCCAATCTTCTTTCTGGAGGTGAGCCTGGGACAGTTTGCATCCCA
GGGACCCGTGAGCGTGTGGAAGGCAATCCCTGCCCTGCAGGGATGCGGAATCGCAATGCTGATCATCTCC
GTGCTGATCGCCATCTACTATAACGTGATCATCTGTTACACCCTGTTCTATCTGTTTGCCTCTTTCGTGA
GCGTGCTGCCCTGGGGCAGCTGCAACAATCCTTGGAATACACCAGAGTGTAAGGATAAGACCAAGCTGCT
GCTGGACAGCTGCGTGATCTCCGATCACCCAAAGATCCAGATCAAGAACTCCACATTCTGTATGACCGCC
TACCCCAACGTGACAATGGTGAATTTCACCTCTCAGGCCAACAAGACCTTCGTGAGCGGCAGCGAGGAGT
ACTTTAAGTATTTCGTGCTGAAGATCAGCGCCGGCATCGAGTACCCTGGAGAGATCAGGTGGCCACTGGC
CCTGTGCCTGTTCCTGGCCTGGGTCATCGTGTACGCCTCTCTGGCCAAGGGCATCAAGACCAGCGGCAAG
GTGGTGTACTTCACCGCCACATTTCCCTATGTGGTGCTGGTCATCCTGCTGATCAGAGGAGTGACACTGC
CTGGAGCAGGAGCAGGAATCTGGTACTTTATCACCCCAAAGTGGGAGAAGCTGACCGACGCCACAGTGTG
GAAGGATGCCGCCACACAGATCTTCTTTTCCCTGTCTGCCGCATGGGGAGGACTGATCACCCTGAGCTCC
TACAACAAGTTCCACAACAATTGCTATAGGGACACACTGATCGTGACCTGTACAAATTCCGCCACCTCTA
TCTTTGCCGGCTTCGTGATCTTTTCCGTGATCGGCTTTATGGCCAACGAGAGGAAGGTGAACATCGAGAA
TGTGGCCGATCAGGGCCCAGGCATCGCCTTCGTGGTGTATCCTGAGGCCCTGACCAGGCTGCCACTGAGC
CCTTTTTGGGCCATCATCTTCTTTCTGATGCTGCTGACACTGGGCCTGGACACCATGTTCGCCACCATCG
AGACAATCGTGACCAGCATCTCCGATGAGTTCCCTAAGTACCTGCGGACACACAAGCCAGTGTTTACCCT
GGGCTGCTGTATCTGCTTCTTTATCATGGGCTTCCCTATGATCACACAGGGCGGCATCTATATGTTTCAG
CTGGTGGACACCTACGCCGCCTCTTATGCCCTGGTCATCATCGCCATCTTCGAGCTGGTGGGCATCAGCT
ACGTGTATGGCCTGCAGAGGTTTTGTGAGGATATCGAGATGATGATCGGCTTCCAGCCCAACATCTTTTG
GAAGGTGTGCTGGGCCTTCGTGACCCCTACAATCCTGACCTTCATCCTGTGCTTCAGCTTTTACCAGTGG
GAGCCCATGACCTATGGCAGCTACCGCTATCCTAATTGGTCCATGGTGCTGGGCTGGCTGATGCTGGCCT
GCAGCGTGATCTGGATCCCCATCATGTTCGTGATCAAGATGCACCTGGCCCCTGGCAGGTTTATCGAGCG
CCTGAAGCTGGTGTGCTCCCCTCAGCCAGACTGGGGACCCTTCCTGGCACAGCACAGGGGAGAGAGATAC
AAGAATATGATCGACCCACTGGGCACATCTAGCCTGGGCCTGAAGCTGCCCGTGAAGGATCTGGAGCTGG
GCACCCAGTGC
